Addgene plasmid #107949: p1enVT-lacI
Purpose: Ratiometric reporter [PT7-RBST7g10, high copy number]
Depositing lab: Jim Haseloff. Depositing organization: University of Cambridge. Publication: Programmed hierarchical patterning of bacterial populations. Boehm CR, Grant PK, Haseloff J. Nat Commun. 2018 Feb 22;9(1):776. doi: 10.1038/s41467-018-03069-3. PubMed 29472537.
Backbone
  Vector backbone: pSB1A3
  Vector type: Bacterial Expression, Synthetic Biology
Growth in bacteria
  Bacterial resistance: Ampicillin, 100 μg/mL
  Growth temperature: 37°C
  Growth strain: DH5alpha
  Copy number: High Copy
Gene/Insert
  Gene/Insert name: mVenus
  Species: Synthetic
  Cloning method: Gibson Cloning
Terms and licenses: Academic/Nonprofit Terms; Industry Terms: Not Available to Industry
Depositor comments: Additional genes: mTurquoise2, lacI . Please visit https://www.biorxiv.org/content/early/2017/10/17/204925 for bioRxiv preprint.
How to cite: p1enVT-lacI was a gift from Jim Haseloff (Addgene plasmid # 107949 ; http://n2t.net/addgene:107949 ; RRID:Addgene_107949)
