[The description below was written by a language model from this plasmid's Addgene catalogue record and pLannotate feature annotations shown in this document.]
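Description:
p1enVT-lacI is a 5.4 kb bacterial expression plasmid for synthetic biology work in E. coli. It is built on the BioBrick backbone pSB1A3 and serves as a high-copy ratiometric fluorescent reporter. It replicates from a ColE1/pUC-type origin and is selected with ampicillin through a β-lactamase gene driven by its own promoter. A short fragment annotated as RSF ori lies next to the main origin and probably reflects sequence similarity rather than a second functional replicon. BioBrick prefix and suffix scars and several backbone terminators flank the cloned region. The depositor's sequence and the repository's sequencing result give essentially identical feature maps.

The payload consists of three independent transcription units, each closed by a tandem rrnB T1 and T7Te terminator pair. In the first, a bacteriophage T7 promoter and the strong T7 gene 10 ribosome binding site drive the yellow fluorescent protein mVenus, so yellow signal reports T7 RNA polymerase activity in the host cell. In the second, on the opposite strand, a promoter annotated as a J23119-family constitutive fragment expresses the cyan protein mTurquoise2. This provides an internal reference, and the yellow-to-cyan ratio normalises the output for copy number, growth state and general expression capacity. The third unit uses a similar constitutive promoter fragment to express the lac repressor LacI fused to a C-terminal ssrA LVA degradation tag, which gives the repressor rapid turnover. No lac operator is annotated on this plasmid, so the target of LacI is not stated in the record and may lie on a companion construct or in the host. The plasmid was deposited in connection with a study on programmed hierarchical patterning of bacterial populations.
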