Features (pLannotate 1.2.2; 23 found; start..end, strand, type, name):
     49..637     -  rep_origin     ori: high-copy-number ColE1/pMB1/pBR322/pUC origin of replication
    825..843     +  promoter       T7 promoter: promoter for bacteriophage T7 RNA polymerase
    875..897     +  RBS            RBS: efficient ribosome binding site from bacteriophage T7 gene 10 (Olins and Rangwala, 1989)
    909..1628    +  CDS            Venus: yellow fluorescent protein (YFP) with fast and efficient maturation (Nagai et al., 2002) mammalian codon-optimized
   1648..1719    +  terminator     rrnB T1 terminator: transcription terminator T1 from the E. coli rrnB gene
   1735..1762    +  terminator     T7Te terminator: phage T7 early transcription terminator
   1772..1803    +  promoter       J23119 promoter (fragment): bacterial promoter (Registry of Standard Biological Parts BBa J23119)
   1839..2918    +  CDS            lacI: lac repressor; lacI; The lac repressor binds to the lac operator to inhibit transcription in E. coli. This inhibition can be relieved by adding lactose or isopropyl-β-D-thiogalactopyranoside (IPTG).
   2919..2951    +  CDS            ssrA tag (LVA): C-terminal peptide that mediates degradation in bacteria through the ClpXP and ClpAP proteases (McGinness et al., 2006) mutant LVA variant that confers accelerated degradation under some conditions (Andersen et al., 1998)
   2999..3070    +  terminator     rrnB T1 terminator: transcription terminator T1 from the E. coli rrnB gene
   3086..3113    +  terminator     T7Te terminator: phage T7 early transcription terminator
   3120..3140    +  misc_feature   BioBrick suffix: universal suffix for all parts
   3165..4023    -  CDS            AmpR (fragment): β-lactamase; bla; confers resistance to ampicillin, carbenicillin, and related antibiotics
   4024..4128    -  promoter       AmpR promoter: bla
   4218..4261    -  terminator     bacterial terminator: putative bacterial transcription terminator
   4264..4285    +  misc_feature   BioBrick prefix: BioBrick prefix for parts that do not start with "ATG"
   4292..4319    -  terminator     T7Te terminator: phage T7 early transcription terminator
   4335..4406    -  terminator     rrnB T1 terminator: transcription terminator T1 from the E. coli rrnB gene
   4426..5145    -  CDS            mTurquoise2: enhanced monomeric variant of CFP (Goedhart et al., 2012) mammalian codon-optimized
   5172..5203    -  promoter       J23119 promoter (fragment): bacterial promoter (Registry of Standard Biological Parts BBa J23119)
   5207..5227    +  misc_feature   BioBrick suffix: universal suffix for all parts
   5228..5285    +  terminator     his operon terminator: This putative transcriptin terminator from the E. coli his operon has a 2-bp deletion introduced during synthesis. Its efficiency has not been determined.
   5304..5431    -  rep_origin     RSF ori (fragment): Plasmids containing the RSF 1030 origin of replication can be propagated in E. coli cells that contain additional plasmids with compatible origins.
>Addgene plasmid #107949 | p1enVT-lacI | depositor full sequence | sequence record 203735 | Full Sequence
AGGCCAGCAAAAGGCCAGGAACCGTAAAAAGGCCGCGTTGCTGGCGTTTTTCCACAGGCTCCGCCCCCCT
GACGAGCATCACAAAAATCGACGCTCAAGTCAGAGGTGGCGAAACCCGACAGGACTATAAAGATACCAGG
CGTTTCCCCCTGGAAGCTCCCTCGTGCGCTCTCCTGTTCCGACCCTGCCGCTTACCGGATACCTGTCCGC
CTTTCTCCCTTCGGGAAGCGTGGCGCTTTCTCATAGCTCACGCTGTAGGTATCTCAGTTCGGTGTAGGTC
GTTCGCTCCAAGCTGGGCTGTGTGCACGAACCCCCCGTTCAGCCCGACCGCTGCGCCTTATCCGGTAACT
ATCGTCTTGAGTCCAACCCGGTAAGACACGACTTATCGCCACTGGCAGCAGCCACTGGTAACAGGATTAG
CAGAGCGAGGTATGTAGGCGGTGCTACAGAGTTCTTGAAGTGGTGGCCTAACTACGGCTACACTAGAAGA
ACAGTATTTGGTATCTGCGCTCTGCTGAAGCCAGTTACCTTCGGAAAAAGAGTTGGTAGCTCTTGATCCG
GCAAACAAACCACCGCTGGTAGCGGTGGTTTTTTTGTTTGCAAGCAGCAGATTACGCGCAGAAAAAAAGG
ATCTCAAGAAGATCCTTTGATCTTTTCTACGGGGTCTGACGCTCAGTGGAACGAAAACTCACGTTAAGGG
ATTTTGGTCATGAGATTATCAAAAAGGATCTTCACCTAGATCCTTTTAAATTAAAAATGAAGTTTTAAAT
CAATCTAAAGTATATATGAGTAAACTTGGTCTGACAGTTTACTAGAGGCGAAATTAATACGACTCACTAT
AGGGAGACCACAACGGTTTCCCTCTAGAAATAATTTTGTTTAACTTTAAGAAGGAGATATACTACTAGAT
GGTGAGCAAGGGCGAGGAGCTGTTCACCGGGGTGGTGCCCATCCTGGTCGAGCTGGACGGCGACGTAAAC
GGCCACAAGTTCAGCGTGTCCGGCGAGGGCGAGGGCGATGCCACCTACGGCAAGCTGACCCTGAAGCTGA
TCTGCACCACCGGCAAGCTGCCCGTGCCCTGGCCCACCCTCGTGACCACCCTGGGCTACGGCCTGCAGTG
CTTCGCCCGCTACCCCGACCACATGAAGCAGCACGACTTCTTCAAGTCCGCCATGCCCGAAGGCTACGTC
CAGGAGCGCACCATCTTCTTCAAGGACGACGGCAACTACAAGACCCGCGCCGAGGTGAAGTTCGAGGGCG
ACACCCTGGTGAACCGCATCGAGCTGAAGGGCATCGACTTCAAGGAGGACGGCAACATCCTGGGGCACAA
GCTGGAGTACAACTACAACAGCCACAACGTCTATATCACCGCCGACAAGCAGAAGAACGGCATCAAGGCC
AACTTCAAGATCCGCCACAACATCGAGGACGGCGGCGTGCAGCTCGCCGACCACTACCAGCAGAACACCC
CCATCGGCGACGGCCCCGTGCTGCTGCCCGACAACCACTACCTGAGCTACCAGTCCGCCCTGAGCAAAGA
CCCCAACGAGAAGCGCGATCACATGGTCCTGCTGGAGTTCGTGACCGCCGCCGGGATCACTCTCGGCATG
GACGAGCTGTACAAGTAATAATACTAGAGCCAGGCATCAAATAAAACGAAAGGCTCAGTCGAAAGACTGG
GCCTTTCGTTTTATCTGTTGTTTGTCGGTGAACGCTCTCTACTAGAGTCACACTGGCTCACCTTCGGGTG
GGCCTTTCTGCGTTTATATTTACAGCTAGCTCAGTCCTAGGTATTATGCTAGCTACTAGAGAAAGAGGAG
AAATACTAGATGGTGAATGTGAAACCAGTAACGTTATACGATGTCGCAGAGTATGCCGGTGTCTCTTATC
AGACCGTTTCCCGCGTGGTGAACCAGGCCAGCCACGTTTCTGCGAAAACGCGGGAAAAAGTGGAAGCGGC
GATGGCGGAGCTGAATTACATTCCCAACCGCGTGGCACAACAACTGGCGGGCAAACAGTCGTTGCTGATT
GGCGTTGCCACCTCCAGTCTGGCCCTGCACGCGCCGTCGCAAATTGTCGCGGCGATTAAATCTCGCGCCG
ATCAACTGGGTGCCAGCGTGGTGGTGTCGATGGTAGAACGAAGCGGCGTCGAAGCCTGTAAAGCGGCGGT
GCACAATCTTCTCGCGCAACGCGTCAGTGGGCTGATCATTAACTATCCGCTGGATGACCAGGATGCCATT
GCTGTGGAAGCTGCCTGCACTAATGTTCCGGCGTTATTTCTTGATGTCTCTGACCAGACACCCATCAACA
GTATTATTTTCTCCCATGAAGACGGTACGCGACTGGGCGTGGAGCATCTGGTCGCATTGGGTCACCAGCA
AATCGCGCTGTTAGCGGGCCCATTAAGTTCTGTCTCGGCGCGTCTGCGTCTGGCTGGCTGGCATAAATAT
CTCACTCGCAATCAAATTCAGCCGATAGCGGAACGGGAAGGCGACTGGAGTGCCATGTCCGGTTTTCAAC
AAACCATGCAAATGCTGAATGAGGGCATCGTTCCCACTGCGATGCTGGTTGCCAACGATCAGATGGCGCT
GGGCGCAATGCGCGCCATTACCGAGTCCGGGCTGCGCGTTGGTGCGGATATCTCGGTAGTGGGATACGAC
GATACCGAAGACAGCTCATGTTATATCCCGCCGTTAACCACCATCAAACAGGATTTTCGCCTGCTGGGGC
AAACCAGCGTGGACCGCTTGCTGCAACTCTCTCAGGGCCAGGCGGTGAAGGGCAATCAGCTGTTGCCCGT
CTCACTGGTGAAAAGAAAAACCACCCTGGCGCCCAATACGCAAACCGCCTCTCCCCGCGCGTTGGCCGAT
TCATTAATGCAGCTGGCACGACAGGTTTCCCGACTGGAAAGCGGGCAGGCTGCAAACGACGAAAACTACG
CTTTAGTAGCTTAATAACTCTGATAGTGCTAGTGTAGATCTCTACTAGAGCCAGGCATCAAATAAAACGA
AAGGCTCAGTCGAAAGACTGGGCCTTTCGTTTTATCTGTTGTTTGTCGGTGAACGCTCTCTACTAGAGTC
ACACTGGCTCACCTTCGGGTGGGCCTTTCTGCGTTTATATACTAGTAGCGGCCGCTGCAGTGATCTACAC
TAGCACTATCAGTGACCAATGCTTAATCAGTGAGGCACCTATCTCAGCGATCTGTCTATTTCGTTCATCC
ATAGTTGCCTGACTCCCCGTCGTGTAGATAACTACGATACGGGAGGGCTTACCATCTGGCCCCAGTGCTG
CAATGATACCGCGAGACCCACGCTCACCGGCTCCAGATTTATCAGCAATAAACCAGCCAGCCGGAAGGGC
CGAGCGCAGAAGTGGTCCTGCAACTTTATCCGCCTCCATCCAGTCTATTAATTGTTGCCGGGAAGCTAGA
GTAAGTAGTTCGCCAGTTAATAGTTTGCGCAACGTTGTTGCCATTGCTACAGGCATCGTGGTGTCACGCT
CGTCGTTTGGTATGGCTTCATTCAGCTCCGGTTCCCAACGATCAAGGCGAGTTACATGATCCCCCATGTT
GTGCAAAAAAGCGGTTAGCTCCTTCGGTCCTCCGATCGTTGTCAGAAGTAAGTTGGCCGCAGTGTTATCA
CTCATGGTTATGGCAGCACTGCATAATTCTCTTACTGTCATGCCATCCGTAAGATGCTTTTCTGTGACTG
GTGAGTACTCAACCAAGTCATTCTGAGAATAGTGTATGCGGCGACCGAGTTGCTCTTGCCCGGCGTCAAT
ACGGGATAATACCGCGCCACATAGCAGAACTTTAAAAGTGCTCATCATTGGAAAACGTTCTTCGGGGCGA
AAACTCTCAAGGATCTTACCGCTGTTGAGATCCAGTTCGATATAACCCACTCGTGCACCCAACTGATCTT
CAGCATCTTTTACTTTCACCAGCGTTTCTGGGTGAGCAAAAACAGGAAGGCAAAATGCCGCAAAAAAGGG
AATAAGGGCGACACGGAAATGTTGAATACTCATACTCTTCCTTTTTCAATATTATTGAAGCATTTATCAG
GGTTATTGTCTCATGAGCGGATACATATTTGAATGTATTTAGAAAAATAAACAAATAGGGGTTCCGCGCA
CATTTCCCCGAAAAGTGCCACCTGACGTCTAAGAAACCATTATTATCATGACATTAACCTATAAAAATAG
GCGTATCACGAGGCAGAATTTCAGATAAAAAAAATCCTTAGCTTTCGCTAAGGATGATTTCTGGAATTCG
CGGCCGCTTCTAGAGTATAAACGCAGAAAGGCCCACCCGAAGGTGAGCCAGTGTGACTCTAGTAGAGAGC
GTTCACCGACAAACAACAGATAAAACGAAAGGCCCAGTCTTTCGACTGAGCCTTTCGTTTTATTTGATGC
CTGGCTCTAGTATTATTACTTGTACAGCTCGTCCATGCCGAGAGTGATCCCGGCGGCGGTCACGAACTCC
AGCAGGACCATGTGATCGCGCTTCTCGTTGGGGTCTTTGCTCAGCTTGGACTGGGTGCTCAGGTAGTGGT
TGTCGGGCAGCAGCACGGGGCCGTCGCCGATGGGGGTGTTCTGCTGGTAGTGGTCGGCGAGCTGCACGCC
GCCGTCCTCGATGTTGTGGCGGATCTTGAAGTTGGCCTTGATGCCGTTCTTCTGCTTGTCGGCGGTGATA
TAGACGTTGTCGCTAAAGTAGTTGTACTCCAGCTTGTGCCCCAGGATGTTGCCGTCCTCCTTGAAGTCGA
TGCCCTTCAGCTCGATGCGGTTCACCAGGGTGTCGCCCTCGAACTTCACCTCGGCGCGGGTCTTGTAGTT
GCCGTCGTCCTTGAAGAAGATGGTGCGCTCCTGGACGTAGCCTTCGGGCATGGCGGACTTGAAGAAGTCG
TGCTGCTTCATGTGGTCGGGGTAGCGGGCGAAGCACTGCACGCCCCAGGACAGGGTGGTCACGAGGGTGG
GCCAGGGCACGGGCAGCTTGCCGGTGGTGCAGATGAACTTCAGGGTCAGCTTGCCGTAGGTGGCATCGCC
CTCGCCCTCGCCGGACACGCTGAACTTGTGGCCGTTTACGTCGCCGTCCAGCTCGACCAGGATGGGCACC
ACCCCGGTGAACAGCTCCTCGCCCTTGCTCACCATCTAGTATTTCTCCTCTTTCTCTAGTAGCTAGCATA
ATACCTAGGACTGAGCTAGCTGTAAATACTAGTAGCGGCCGCTGCAGTCCGGCAAAAAAGGGCAAGGTGT
CACCACCCTGCCCTTTTTCTTTAAAACCGAAAAGATTACTTCGCGTTATGCAGGCTTCCTCGCTCACTGA
CTCGCTGCGCTCGGTCGTTCGGCTGCGGCGAGCGGTATCAGCTCACTCAAAGGCGGTAATACGGTTATCC
ACAGAATCAGGGGATAACGCAGGAAAGAACATGTGAGCAAA
