Features (pLannotate 1.2.2; 23 found; start..end, strand, type, name):
     49..637     -  rep_origin     ori: high-copy-number ColE1/pMB1/pBR322/pUC origin of replication
    825..843     +  promoter       T7 promoter: promoter for bacteriophage T7 RNA polymerase
    875..897     +  RBS            RBS: efficient ribosome binding site from bacteriophage T7 gene 10 (Olins and Rangwala, 1989)
    909..1628    +  CDS            Venus: yellow fluorescent protein (YFP) with fast and efficient maturation (Nagai et al., 2002) mammalian codon-optimized
   1648..1719    +  terminator     rrnB T1 terminator: transcription terminator T1 from the E. coli rrnB gene
   1735..1762    +  terminator     T7Te terminator: phage T7 early transcription terminator
   1772..1792    +  promoter       J23119(SpeI) promoter (fragment): bacterial promoter (Registry of Standard Biological Parts BBa J23119) modified to end with an SpeI site
   1839..2918    +  CDS            lacI: lac repressor; lacI; The lac repressor binds to the lac operator to inhibit transcription in E. coli. This inhibition can be relieved by adding lactose or isopropyl-β-D-thiogalactopyranoside (IPTG).
   2919..2951    +  CDS            ssrA tag (LVA): C-terminal peptide that mediates degradation in bacteria through the ClpXP and ClpAP proteases (McGinness et al., 2006) mutant LVA variant that confers accelerated degradation under some conditions (Andersen et al., 1998)
   2999..3070    +  terminator     rrnB T1 terminator: transcription terminator T1 from the E. coli rrnB gene
   3086..3113    +  terminator     T7Te terminator: phage T7 early transcription terminator
   3120..3140    +  misc_feature   BioBrick suffix: universal suffix for all parts
   3165..4023    -  CDS            AmpR (fragment): β-lactamase; bla; confers resistance to ampicillin, carbenicillin, and related antibiotics
   4024..4128    -  promoter       AmpR promoter: bla
   4218..4261    -  terminator     bacterial terminator: putative bacterial transcription terminator
   4264..4285    +  misc_feature   BioBrick prefix: BioBrick prefix for parts that do not start with "ATG"
   4292..4319    -  terminator     T7Te terminator: phage T7 early transcription terminator
   4335..4406    -  terminator     rrnB T1 terminator: transcription terminator T1 from the E. coli rrnB gene
   4429..5145    -  CDS            mTurquoise2: mTurquoise2 is a basic (constitutively fluorescent) cyan fluorescent protein published in 2012, derived from Aequorea victoria. It is reported to be a rapidly-maturing monomer with very low acid sensitivity.
   5172..5203    -  promoter       J23119 promoter (fragment): bacterial promoter (Registry of Standard Biological Parts BBa J23119)
   5207..5227    +  misc_feature   BioBrick suffix: universal suffix for all parts
   5228..5285    +  terminator     his operon terminator: This putative transcriptin terminator from the E. coli his operon has a 2-bp deletion introduced during synthesis. Its efficiency has not been determined.
   5304..5431    -  rep_origin     RSF ori (fragment): Plasmids containing the RSF 1030 origin of replication can be propagated in E. coli cells that contain additional plasmids with compatible origins.
>Addgene plasmid #107949 | p1enVT-lacI | addgene full sequence | sequence record 207938 | Addgene NGS Result
AGGCCAGCAAAAGGCCAGGAACCGTAAAAAGGCCGCGTTGCTGGCGTTTTTCCACAGGCTCCGCCCCCCT
GACGAGCATCACAAAAATCGACGCTCAAGTCAGAGGTGGCGAAACCCGACAGGACTATAAAGATACCAGG
CGTTTCCCCCTGGAAGCTCCCTCGTGCGCTCTCCTGTTCCGACCCTGCCGCTTACCGGATACCTGTCCGC
CTTTCTCCCTTCGGGAAGCGTGGCGCTTTCTCATAGCTCACGCTGTAGGTATCTCAGTTCGGTGTAGGTC
GTTCGCTCCAAGCTGGGCTGTGTGCACGAACCCCCCGTTCAGCCCGACCGCTGCGCCTTATCCGGTAACT
ATCGTCTTGAGTCCAACCCGGTAAGACACGACTTATCGCCACTGGCAGCAGCCACTGGTAACAGGATTAG
CAGAGCGAGGTATGTAGGCGGTGCTACAGAGTTCTTGAAGTGGTGGCCTAACTACGGCTACACTAGAAGA
ACAGTATTTGGTATCTGCGCTCTGCTGAAGCCAGTTACCTTCGGAAAAAGAGTTGGTAGCTCTTGATCCG
GCAAACAAACCACCGCTGGTAGCGGTGGTTTTTTTGTTTGCAAGCAGCAGATTACGCGCAGAAAAAAAGG
ATCTCAAGAAGATCCTTTGATCTTTTCTACGGGGTCTGACGCTCAGTGGAACGAAAACTCACGTTAAGGG
ATTTTGGTCATGAGATTATCAAAAAGGATCTTCACCTAGATCCTTTTAAATTAAAAATGAAGTTTTAAAT
CAATCTAAAGTATATATGAGTAAACTTGGTCTGACAGTTTACTAGAGGCGAAATTAATACGACTCACTAT
AGGGAGACCACAACGGTTTCCCTCTAGAAATAATTTTGTTTAACTTTAAGAAGGAGATATACTACTAGAT
GGTGAGCAAGGGCGAGGAGCTGTTCACCGGGGTGGTGCCCATCCTGGTCGAGCTGGACGGCGACGTAAAC
GGCCACAAGTTCAGCGTGTCCGGCGAGGGCGAGGGCGATGCCACCTACGGCAAGCTGACCCTGAAGCTGA
TCTGCACCACCGGCAAGCTGCCCGTGCCCTGGCCCACCCTCGTGACCACCCTGGGCTACGGCCTGCAGTG
CTTCGCCCGCTACCCCGACCACATGAAGCAGCACGACTTCTTCAAGTCCGCCATGCCCGAAGGCTACGTC
CAGGAGCGCACCATCTTCTTCAAGGACGACGGCAACTACAAGACCCGCGCCGAGGTGAAGTTCGAGGGCG
ACACCCTGGTGAACCGCATCGAGCTGAAGGGCATCGACTTCAAGGAGGACGGCAACATCCTGGGGCACAA
GCTGGAGTACAACTACAACAGCCACAACGTCTATATCACCGCCGACAAGCAGAAGAACGGCATCAAGGCC
AACTTCAAGATCCGCCACAACATCGAGGACGGCGGCGTGCAGCTCGCCGACCACTACCAGCAGAACACCC
CCATCGGCGACGGCCCCGTGCTGCTGCCCGACAACCACTACCTGAGCTACCAGTCCGCCCTGAGCAAAGA
CCCCAACGAGAAGCGCGATCACATGGTCCTGCTGGAGTTCGTGACCGCCGCCGGGATCACTCTCGGCATG
GACGAGCTGTACAAGTAATAATACTAGAGCCAGGCATCAAATAAAACGAAAGGCTCAGTCGAAAGACTGG
GCCTTTCGTTTTATCTGTTGTTTGTCGGTGAACGCTCTCTACTAGAGTCACACTGGCTCACCTTCGGGTG
GGCCTTTCTGCGTTTATATTTACAGCTAGCTCAGTCCTAGGTTTTATGCTAGCTACTAGAGAAAGAGGAG
AAATACTAGATGGTGAATGTGAAACCAGTAACGTTATACGATGTCGCAGAGTATGCCGGTGTCTCTTATC
AGACCGTTTCCCGCGTGGTGAACCAGGCCAGCCACGTTTCTGCGAAAACGCGGGAAAAAGTGGAAGCGGC
GATGGCGGAGCTGAATTACATTCCCAACCGCGTGGCACAACAACTGGCGGGCAAACAGTCGTTGCTGATT
GGCGTTGCCACCTCCAGTCTGGCCCTGCACGCGCCGTCGCAAATTGTCGCGGCGATTAAATCTCGCGCCG
ATCAACTGGGTGCCAGCGTGGTGGTGTCGATGGTAGAACGAAGCGGCGTCGAAGCCTGTAAAGCGGCGGT
GCACAATCTTCTCGCGCAACGCGTCAGTGGGCTGATCATTAACTATCCGCTGGATGACCAGGATGCCATT
GCTGTGGAAGCTGCCTGCACTAATGTTCCGGCGTTATTTCTTGATGTCTCTGACCAGACACCCATCAACA
GTATTATTTTCTCCCATGAAGACGGTACGCGACTGGGCGTGGAGCATCTGGTCGCATTGGGTCACCAGCA
AATCGCGCTGTTAGCGGGCCCATTAAGTTCTGTCTCGGCGCGTCTGCGTCTGGCTGGCTGGCATAAATAT
CTCACTCGCAATCAAATTCAGCCGATAGCGGAACGGGAAGGCGACTGGAGTGCCATGTCCGGTTTTCAAC
AAACCATGCAAATGCTGAATGAGGGCATCGTTCCCACTGCGATGCTGGTTGCCAACGATCAGATGGCGCT
GGGCGCAATGCGCGCCATTACCGAGTCCGGGCTGCGCGTTGGTGCGGATATCTCGGTAGTGGGATACGAC
GATACCGAAGACAGCTCATGTTATATCCCGCCGTTAACCACCATCAAACAGGATTTTCGCCTGCTGGGGC
AAACCAGCGTGGACCGCTTGCTGCAACTCTCTCAGGGCCAGGCGGTGAAGGGCAATCAGCTGTTGCCCGT
CTCACTGGTGAAAAGAAAAACCACCCTGGCGCCCAATACGCAAACCGCCTCTCCCCGCGCGTTGGCCGAT
TCATTAATGCAGCTGGCACGACAGGTTTCCCGACTGGAAAGCGGGCAGGCTGCAAACGACGAAAACTACG
CTTTAGTAGCTTAATAACTCTGATAGTGCTAGTGTAGATCTCTACTAGAGCCAGGCATCAAATAAAACGA
AAGGCTCAGTCGAAAGACTGGGCCTTTCGTTTTATCTGTTGTTTGTCGGTGAACGCTCTCTACTAGAGTC
ACACTGGCTCACCTTCGGGTGGGCCTTTCTGCGTTTATATACTAGTAGCGGCCGCTGCAGTGATCTACAC
TAGCACTATCAGTGACCAATGCTTAATCAGTGAGGCACCTATCTCAGCGATCTGTCTATTTCGTTCATCC
ATAGTTGCCTGACTCCCCGTCGTGTAGATAACTACGATACGGGAGGGCTTACCATCTGGCCCCAGTGCTG
CAATGATACCGCGAGACCCACGCTCACCGGCTCCAGATTTATCAGCAATAAACCAGCCAGCCGGAAGGGC
CGAGCGCAGAAGTGGTCCTGCAACTTTATCCGCCTCCATCCAGTCTATTAATTGTTGCCGGGAAGCTAGA
GTAAGTAGTTCGCCAGTTAATAGTTTGCGCAACGTTGTTGCCATTGCTACAGGCATCGTGGTGTCACGCT
CGTCGTTTGGTATGGCTTCATTCAGCTCCGGTTCCCAACGATCAAGGCGAGTTACATGATCCCCCATGTT
GTGCAAAAAAGCGGTTAGCTCCTTCGGTCCTCCGATCGTTGTCAGAAGTAAGTTGGCCGCAGTGTTATCA
CTCATGGTTATGGCAGCACTGCATAATTCTCTTACTGTCATGCCATCCGTAAGATGCTTTTCTGTGACTG
GTGAGTACTCAACCAAGTCATTCTGAGAATAGTGTATGCGGCGACCGAGTTGCTCTTGCCCGGCGTCAAT
ACGGGATAATACCGCGCCACATAGCAGAACTTTAAAAGTGCTCATCATTGGAAAACGTTCTTCGGGGCGA
AAACTCTCAAGGATCTTACCGCTGTTGAGATCCAGTTCGATGTAACCCACTCGTGCACCCAACTGATCTT
CAGCATCTTTTACTTTCACCAGCGTTTCTGGGTGAGCAAAAACAGGAAGGCAAAATGCCGCAAAAAAGGG
AATAAGGGCGACACGGAAATGTTGAATACTCATACTCTTCCTTTTTCAATATTATTGAAGCATTTATCAG
GGTTATTGTCTCATGAGCGGATACATATTTGAATGTATTTAGAAAAATAAACAAATAGGGGTTCCGCGCA
CATTTCCCCGAAAAGTGCCACCTGACGTCTAAGAAACCATTATTATCATGACATTAACCTATAAAAATAG
GCGTATCACGAGGCAGAATTTCAGATAAAAAAAATCCTTAGCTTTCGCTAAGGATGATTTCTGGAATTCG
CGGCCGCTTCTAGAGTATAAACGCAGAAAGGCCCACCCGAAGGTGAGCCAGTGTGACTCTAGTAGAGAGC
GTTCACCGACAAACAACAGATAAAACGAAAGGCCCAGTCTTTCGACTGAGCCTTTCGTTTTATTTGATGC
CTGGCTCTAGTATTATCACTTGTACAGCTCGTCCATGCCGAGAGTGATCCCGGCGGCGGTCACGAACTCC
AGCAGGACCATGTGATCGCGCTTCTCGTTGGGGTCTTTGCTCAGCTTGGACTGGGTGCTCAGGTAGTGGT
TGTCGGGCAGCAGCACGGGGCCGTCGCCGATGGGGGTGTTCTGCTGGTAGTGGTCGGCGAGCTGCACGCC
GCCGTCCTCGATGTTGTGGCGGATCTTGAAGTTGGCCTTGATGCCGTTCTTCTGCTTGTCGGCGGTGATA
TAGACGTTGTCGCTAAAGTAGTTGTACTCCAGCTTGTGCCCCAGGATGTTGCCGTCCTCCTTGAAGTCGA
TGCCCTTCAGCTCGATGCGGTTCACCAGGGTGTCGCCCTCGAACTTCACCTCGGCGCGGGTCTTGTAGTT
GCCGTCGTCCTTGAAGAAGATGGTGCGCTCCTGGACGTAGCCTTCGGGCATGGCGGACTTGAAGAAGTCG
TGCTGCTTCATGTGGTCGGGGTAGCGGGCGAAGCACTGCACGCCCCAGGACAGGGTGGTCACGAGGGTGG
GCCAGGGCACGGGCAGCTTGCCGGTGGTGCAGATGAACTTCAGGGTCAGCTTGCCGTAGGTGGCATCGCC
CTCGCCCTCGCCGGACACGCTGAACTTGTGGCCGTTTACGTCGCCGTCCAGCTCGACCAGGATGGGCACC
ACCCCGGTGAACAGCTCCTCGCCCTTGCTCACCATCTAGTATTTCTCCTCTTTCTCTAGTAGCTAGCATA
ATACCTAGGACTGAGCTAGCTGTAAATACTAGTAGCGGCCGCTGCAGTCCGGCAAAAAAGGGCAAGGTGT
CACCACCCTGCCCTTTTTCTTTAAAACCGAAAAGATTACTTCGCGTTATGCAGGCTTCCTCGCTCACTGA
CTCGCTGCGCTCGGTCGTTCGGCTGCGGCGAGCGGTATCAGCTCACTCAAAGGCGGTAATACGGTTATCC
ACAGAATCAGGGGATAACGCAGGAAAGAACATGTGAGCAAA
